>Addgene plasmid #15300 | pWZL-Neo-Myr-Flag-DEST | addgene partial sequence | sequence record 66445 | 5_LTR2-R 5'-ctctagaaactgctgagggc-3'
CCTGAGCCGGGGCAGGAACTGCTTACCACAGATATCCTGTTTGGCCCATATTCAGCTGTTCCATCTGTTC
TTGGCCCTGAGCCGGGGCAGGAACTGCTTACCACAGATATCCTGTTTGGCCCATATTCAGCTGTTCCATC
TGTTCCTGACCTTGATCTGAACTTCTCTATTCTCAGTTATGTATTTTTCCATGCCTTGCAAAATGGCGTT
ACTTAAGCTAGCTTGCCAAACCTACAGGTGGGGTCTTTCATTCCCCCCTTTTTCTGGAGACTAAATAAAA
TCTTTTATTTTATCGATGCGAACCCCAGAGTCCCGCTCAGAAGAACTCGTCAAGAAGGCGATAGAAGGCG
ATGCGCTGCGAATCGGGAGCGGCGATACCGTAAAGCACGAGGAAGCGGTCAGCCCATTCGCCGCCAAGCT
CTTCAGCAATATCACGGGTAGCCAACGCTATGTCCTGATAGCGGTCCGCCACACCCAGCCGGCCACAGTC
GATGAATCCAGAAAAGCGGCCATTTTCCACCATGATATTCGGCAAGCAGGCATCGCCATGGGTCACGACG
AGATCCTCGCCGTCGGGCATGCGCGCCTTGAGCCTGGCGAACAGTTCGGCTGGCGCGAGCCCCTGATGCT
CTTCGTCCAGATCATCCTGATCGACAAGACCGGCTTCCATCCGAGTACGTGCTCGCTCGATGCGATGTTT
CGCTTGGTGGTCGAATGGGCAGGTAGCCGGATCAAGCGTATGCAGCCGCCGCATTGCATCAGCCATGATG
GATACTTTCTCGGCAGGAGCAAGGTGAGATGACAGGAGATCCTGCCCCGGCACTTCGCCCAATAGCAGCC
AGTCCCTTCCCGCTTCAGTGA
