>Addgene plasmid #15300 | pWZL-Neo-Myr-Flag-DEST | addgene partial sequence | sequence record 67423 | CAT-F 5'-GTTTGTGATGGCTTCCATGTC-3'
ACAGTACTGCGATGAGTGGCAGGGCGGGGCGTAAAGATCTGGATCCGGCTTACTAAAAGCCAGATAACAG
TATGCGTATTTGCGCGCTGATTTTTGCGGTATAAGAATATATACTGATATGTATACCCGAAGTATGTCAA
AAAGAGGTATGCTATGAAGCAGCGTATTACAGTGACAGTTGACAGCGACAGCTATCAGTTGCTCAAGGCA
TATATGATGTCAATATCTCCGGTCTGGTAAGCACAACCATGCAGAATGAAGCCCGTCGTCTGCGTGCCGA
ACGCTGGAAAGCGGAAAATCAGGAAGGGATGGCTGAGGTCGCCCGGTTTATTGAAATGAACGGCTCTTTT
GCTGACGAGAACAGGGGCTGGTGAAATGCAGTTTAAGGTTTACACCTATAAAAGAGAGAGCCGTTATCGT
CTGTTTGTGGATGTACAGAGTGATATTATTGACACGCCCGGGCGACGGATGGTGATCCCCCTGGCCAGTG
CACGTCTGCTGTCAGATAAAGTCTCCCGTGAACTTTACCCGGTGGTGCATATCGGGGATGAAAGCTGGCG
CATGATGACCACCGATATGGCCAGTGTGCCGGTCTCCGTTATCGGGGAAGAAGTGGCTGATCTCAGCCAC
CGCGAAAATGACATCAAAAACGCCATTAACCTGATGTTCTGGGGAATATAAATGTCAGGCTCCCTTATAC
ACAGCCAGTCTGCAGGTCGACCA
