[The description below was written by a language model from this plasmid's Addgene catalogue record.]
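Description:
pWZL-Neo-Myr-Flag-DEST (also called pWN-MF-DEST) is an empty Gateway-compatible retroviral destination vector for mammalian expression. It was built by inserting an N-terminal myristoylation signal plus FLAG epitope and the Gateway selectable cassette into the pWZL-Neo retroviral backbone. It carries no gene of interest. In bacteria it is selected with ampicillin and chloramphenicol, the latter resistance being characteristic of the Gateway cassette. Because that cassette also encodes the toxic ccdB counterselection gene, the unrecombined vector has to be maintained in a ccdB-tolerant strain. Transduced mammalian cells are selected through the neomycin resistance marker using G418. The record includes no feature table and does not state the promoter driving the ORF, the arrangement linking the ORF to the neomycin marker, the origin of replication or the copy number.

The vector is used by performing a site-specific LR recombination with an entry clone, which swaps the ccdB/chloramphenicol cassette for the chosen open reading frame. Correct recombinants can then grow in ordinary ccdB-sensitive cloning strains, giving a strong selection against the parental plasmid. The inserted ORF is expressed as a fusion with the myristoylation sequence and FLAG tag at its N terminus. Myristoylation directs lipid modification and membrane targeting, a common way to render kinases and other signalling proteins constitutively active, while the FLAG tag allows detection or immunoprecipitation with a single antibody. The associated publication used the vector to generate a library of kinase clones for a functional genomic screen that identified a breast cancer oncogene, which illustrates its use for producing many stably expressed, membrane-targeted ORFs by retroviral delivery.
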