Addgene plasmid #15300: pWZL-Neo-Myr-Flag-DEST
Purpose: (Empty Backbone) a Gateway-compatible retroviral destination vector which adds a myristoylation sequence and a FLAG tag to each introduced ORF
Depositing lab: Jean Zhao. Depositing organization: Dana-Farber Cancer Institute. Publication: Integrative Genomic Approaches Identify IKBKE as a Breast Cancer Oncogene (Kinase Library Clones). Boehm JS, Zhao JJ, Yao J, Kim SY, Firestein R, Dunn IF, Sjostrom SK, Garraway LA, Weremowicz S, Richardson AL, Greulich H, Stewart CJ, Mulvey LA, Shen RR, Ambrogio L, Hirozane-Kishikawa T, Hill DE, Vidal M, Meyerson M, Grenier JK, Hinkle G, Root DE, Roberts TM, Lander ES, Polyak K, Hahn WC. Cell. 2007 Jun 15. 129(6):1065-1079. 10.1016/j.cell.2007.03.052 PubMed 17574021.
Backbone
  Vector backbone: pWZL-Neo-Myr-Flag-DEST
  Vector type: Mammalian Expression, Retroviral
  Selectable markers: Neomycin (select with G418)
Growth in bacteria
  Bacterial resistance: Chloramphenicol and Ampicillin, 25 & 100 μg/mL
  Growth temperature: 37°C
  Growth strain: ccdB Survival
  Growth instructions: DB3.1, ccdB Survival
  Copy number: Unknown
Gene/Insert
  Gene/Insert name: None
  Tag / fusion protein: Myr (N terminal on backbone); Flag (N terminal on backbone)
  Cloning method: Gateway Cloning
  Sequencing primers: 5′ GAA CCT CCT CGT TCG ACC; 3′ TTC CGG GCC CTC ACA TTG
Terms and licenses: Academic/Nonprofit Terms; Industry Terms: Not Available to Industry
Depositor comments: pWZL-Neo-Myr-Flag-DEST (pWN-MF-DEST) is a Gateway-compatible retroviral destination vector which adds a myristoylation sequence and a FLAG tag to each introduced ORF. Created by inserting an N-terminal myr-FLAG tag and the Gateway-selectable cassette into the pWzl-Neo retroviral vector. To create specific pWN-MF-ORF vectors, perform site-specific LR recombination reactions. LR reaction: 150ng DEST vector + 50ng ENTRY vector + 10xLR Buffer + LR enzyme + dH20. Incubate at 25oC for 1 hour. Add 1uL Proteinase K (20mg/ml), and incubate at 37oC for 10min. Transform into DH5alpha cells. See Invitrogen's website for detailed protocols and for LR enzyme.
How to cite: pWZL-Neo-Myr-Flag-DEST was a gift from Jean Zhao (Addgene plasmid # 15300 ; http://n2t.net/addgene:15300 ; RRID:Addgene_15300)
