LOCUS       Exported 9621 bp ds-DNA circular SYN 12-MAY-2021
DEFINITION  a Gateway-compatible retroviral destination vector which adds a
            myristoylation sequence and a FLAG tag to each introduced ORF.
ACCESSION   .
VERSION     .
KEYWORDS    pWZL-Neo-Myr-Flag-DEST
SOURCE      synthetic DNA construct
  ORGANISM  synthetic DNA construct
REFERENCE   1 (bases 1 to 9621)
  AUTHORS   Boehm JS, Zhao JJ, Yao J, Kim SY, Firestein R, Dunn IF, Sjostrom SK,
            Garraway LA, Weremowicz S, Richardson AL, Greulich H, Stewart CJ,
            Mulvey LA, Shen RR, Ambrogio L, Hirozane-Kishikawa T, Hill DE, Vidal
            M, Meyerson M, Grenier JK, Hinkle G, Root DE, Roberts TM, Lander ES,
            Polyak K, Hahn WC
  TITLE     Integrative Genomic Approaches Identify IKBKE as a Breast Cancer
            Oncogene (Kinase Library Clones)
  JOURNAL   Cell. 2007 Jun 15. 129(6):1065-1079.
  PUBMED    17574021
REFERENCE   2 (bases 1 to 9621)
  AUTHORS   .
  TITLE     Direct Submission
  JOURNAL   Exported May 12, 2021 from SnapGene Server 1.1.58
            http://www.snapgene.com
FEATURES             Location/Qualifiers
     source          1..9621
                     /organism="synthetic DNA construct"
                     /mol_type="other DNA"
     enhancer        149..528
                     /label=CMV enhancer
                     /note="human cytomegalovirus immediate early enhancer"
     promoter        529..732
                     /label=CMV promoter
                     /note="human cytomegalovirus (CMV) immediate early
                     promoter"
     primer_bind     683..703
                     /label=CMV-F
                     /note="Human CMV immediate early promoter, forward primer"
     misc_feature    953..1152
                     /label=MMLV Psi
                     /note="packaging signal of Moloney murine leukemia virus
                     (MMLV)"
     CDS             1353..1769
                     /label=gag (truncated)
                     /note="truncated Moloney murine leukemia virus (MMLV) gag
                     gene lacking the start codon"
     primer_bind     1699..1721
                     /label=pLXSN 5'
                     /note="Murine stem cell virus, forward primer. Also called
                     MSCV"
     primer_bind     1737..1753
                     /label=pBABE 5'
                     /note="Psi packaging signal, forward primer for pBABE
                     vectors"
     regulatory      1787..1796
                     /regulatory_class="other"
                     /note="vertebrate consensus sequence for strong initiation
                     of translation (Kozak, 1987)"
     CDS             1793..1834
                     /codon_start=1
                     /product="N-myristoylation signal from Src kinase (Pellman
                     et al., 1985; Kaplan et al., 1988)"
                     /label=myr
                     /translation="MGSSKSKPKDPSQR"
     CDS             1859..1882
                     /codon_start=1
                     /product="FLAG(R) epitope tag, followed by an enterokinase
                     cleavage site"
                     /label=FLAG
                     /translation="DYKDDDDK"
     protein_bind    1889..2013
                     /gene="mutant version of attR"
                     /label=attR1
                     /bound_moiety="LR Clonase(TM)"
                     /note="recombination site for the Gateway(R) LR reaction"
     promoter        2038..2068
                     /label=lac UV5 promoter
                     /note="E. coli lac promoter with an ""up"" mutation"
     CDS             2122..2781
                     /codon_start=1
                     /gene="cat"
                     /product="chloramphenicol acetyltransferase"
                     /label=CmR
                     /note="confers resistance to chloramphenicol"
                     /translation="MEKKITGYTTVDISQWHRKEHFEAFQSVAQCTYNQTVQLDITAFL
                     KTVKKNKHKFYPAFIHILARLMNAHPEFRMAMKDGELVIWDSVHPCYTVFHEQTETFSS
                     LWSEYHDDFRQFLHIYSQDVACYGENLAYFPKGFIENMFFVSANPWVSFTSFDLNVANM
                     DNFFAPVFTMGKYYTQGDKVLMPLAIQVHHAVCDGFHVGRMLNELQQYCDEWQGGA"
     primer_bind     complement(2188..2207)
                     /label=CAT-R
                     /note="Chloramphenicol resistance gene, reverse primer"
     CDS             3123..3428
                     /codon_start=1
                     /gene="ccdB"
                     /product="CcdB, a bacterial toxin that poisons DNA gyrase"
                     /label=ccdB
                     /note="Plasmids containing the ccdB gene cannot be
                     propagated in standard E. coli strains."
                     /translation="MQFKVYTYKRESRYRLFVDVQSDIIDTPGRRMVIPLASARLLSDK
                     VSRELYPVVHIGDESWRMMTTDMASVPVSVIGEEVADLSHRENDIKNAINLMFWGI"
     primer_bind     3307..3326
                     /label=ccdB-fwd
                     /note="ccdB gene, forward primer"
     protein_bind    complement(3469..3593)
                     /gene="mutant version of attR"
                     /label=attR2
                     /bound_moiety="LR Clonase(TM)"
                     /note="recombination site for the Gateway(R) LR reaction"
     misc_feature    3652..4113
                     /label=IRES
                     /note="internal ribosome entry site (IRES) of the
                     encephalomyocarditis virus (EMCV)"
     primer_bind     complement(3708..3725)
                     /label=IRES reverse
                     /note="IRES internal ribosome entry site, reverse primer.
                     Also called pCDH-rev"
     primer_bind     3935..3954
                     /label=IRES-F
                     /note="IRES internal ribosome entry site, forward primer"
     CDS             4118..4912
                     /codon_start=1
                     /gene="aph(3')-II (or nptII)"
                     /product="aminoglycoside phosphotransferase from Tn5"
                     /label=NeoR/KanR
                     /note="confers resistance to neomycin, kanamycin, and G418
                     (Geneticin(R))"
                     /translation="MIEQDGLHAGSPAAWVERLFGYDWAQQTIGCSDAAVFRLSAQGRP
                     VLFVKTDLSGALNELQDEAARLSWLATTGVPCAAVLDVVTEAGRDWLLLGEVPGQDLLS
                     SHLAPAEKVSIMADAMRRLHTLDPATCPFDHQAKHRIERARTRMEAGLVDQDDLDEEHQ
                     GLAPAELFARLKARMPDGEDLVVTHGDACLPNIMVENGRFSGFIDCGRLGVADRYQDIA
                     LATRDIAEELGGEWADRFLVLYGIAAPDSQRIAFYRLLDEFF"
     primer_bind     complement(4172..4191)
                     /label=Neo-R
                     /note="Neomycin resistance gene, reverse primer"
     primer_bind     4782..4801
                     /label=Neo-F
                     /note="Neomycin resistance gene, forward primer"
     LTR             5099..5568
                     /note="long terminal repeat from Moloney murine leukemia
                     virus"
     promoter        5604..5708
                     /gene="bla"
                     /label=AmpR promoter
     CDS             5709..6569
                     /codon_start=1
                     /gene="bla"
                     /product="beta-lactamase"
                     /label=AmpR
                     /note="confers resistance to ampicillin, carbenicillin, and
                     related antibiotics"
                     /translation="MSIQHFRVALIPFFAAFCLPVFAHPETLVKVKDAEDQLGARVGYI
                     ELDLNSGKILESFRPEERFPMMSTFKVLLCGAVLSRIDAGQEQLGRRIHYSQNDLVEYS
                     PVTEKHLTDGMTVRELCSAAITMSDNTAANLLLTTIGGPKELTAFLHNMGDHVTRLDRW
                     EPELNEAIPNDERDTTMPVAMATTLRKLLTGELLTLASRQQLIDWMEADKVAGPLLRSA
                     LPAGWFIADKSGAGERGSRGIIAALGPDGKPSRIVVIYTTGSQATMDERNRQIAEIGAS
                     LIKHW"
     primer_bind     complement(5927..5946)
                     /label=Amp-R
                     /note="Ampicillin resistance gene, reverse primer"
     rep_origin      8335..8923
                     /direction=RIGHT
                     /label=ori
                     /note="high-copy-number ColE1/pMB1/pBR322/pUC origin of
                     replication"
     primer_bind     8824..8843
                     /label=pBR322ori-F
                     /note="pBR322 origin, forward primer"
     primer_bind     9077..9094
                     /label=L4440
                     /note="L4440 vector, forward primer"
     rep_origin      complement(9198..4)
                     /direction=LEFT
                     /label=f1 ori
                     /note="f1 bacteriophage origin of replication; arrow
                     indicates direction of (+) strand synthesis"
     primer_bind     complement(9308..9329)
                     /label=F1ori-F
                     /note="F1 origin, forward primer"
     primer_bind     9520..9539
                     /label=F1ori-R
                     /note="F1 origin, reverse primer"
ORIGIN
        1 nnnnccgatc ttcaatattg gccattagcc atattattca ttggttatat agcataaatc
       61 aatattggct attggccatt gcatacgttg tatctatatc ataatatgta catttatatt
      121 ggctcatgtc caatatgacc gccatgttgg cattgattat tgactagtta ttaatagtaa
      181 tcaattacgg ggtcattagt tcatagccca tatatggagt tccgcgttac ataacttacg
      241 gtaaatggcc cgcctggctg accgcccaac gacccccgcc cattgacgtc aataatgacg
      301 tatgttccca tagtaacgcc aatagggact ttccattgac gtcaatgggt ggagtattta
      361 cggtaaactg cccacttggc agtacatcaa gtgtatcata tgccaagtcc gccccctatt
      421 gacgtcaatg acggtaaatg gcccgcctgg cattatgccc agtacatgac cttacgggac
      481 tttcctactt ggcagtacat ctacgtatta gtcatcgcta ttaccatggt gatgcggttt
      541 tggcagtaca ccaatgggcg tggatagcgg tttgactcac ggggatttcc aagtctccac
      601 cccattgacg tcaatgggag tttgttttgg caccaaaatc aacgggactt tccaaaatgt
      661 cgtaataacc ccgccccgtt gacgcaaatg ggcggtaggc gtgtacggtg ggaggtctat
      721 ataagcagag ctggtttagt gaaccgcgcc agtcctccga ttgactgagt cgcccgggta
      781 cccgtgtatc caataaaccc tcttgcagtt gcatccgact tgtggtctcg ctgttccttg
      841 ggagggtctc ctctgagtga ttgactaccc gtcagcgggg gtctttcatt tgggggctcg
      901 tccgggatcg ggagacccct gcccagggac caccgaccca ccaccgggag gcaagctggc
      961 cagcaactta tctgtgtctg tccgattgtc tagtgtctat gactgatttt atgcgcctgc
     1021 gtcggtacta gttagctaac tagctctgta tctggcggac ccgtggtgga actgacgagt
     1081 tctgaacacc cggccgcaac cctgggagac gtcccaggga ctttgggggc cgtttttgtg
     1141 gcccgacctg aggaagggag tcgatgtgga atccgacccc gtcaggatat gtggttctgg
     1201 taggagacga gaacctaaaa cagttcccgc ctccgtctga atttttgctt tcggtttgga
     1261 accgaagccg cgcgtcttgt ctgctgcagc gctgcagcat cgttctgtgt tgtctctgtc
     1321 tgactgtgtt tctgtatttg tctgaaaatt agggccagac tgttaccact cccttaagtt
     1381 tgaccttagg tcactggaaa gatgtcgagc ggatcgctca caaccagtcg gtagatgtca
     1441 agaagagacg ttgggttacc ttctgctctg cagaatggcc aacctttaac gtcggatggc
     1501 cgcgagacgg cacctttaac cgagacctca tcacccaggt taagatcaag gtcttttcac
     1561 ctggcccgca tggacaccca gaccaggtcc cctacatcgt gacctgggaa gccttggctt
     1621 ttgacccccc tccctgggtc aagccctttg tacaccctaa gcctccgcct cctcttcctc
     1681 catccgcccc gtctctcccc cttgaacctc ctcgttcgac cccgcctcga tcctcccttt
     1741 atccagccct cactccttct ctaggcgccg gccggatcca gaattcgcca ccatggggtc
     1801 ttcaaaatct aaaccaaagg accccagcca gcgccggcgc aggatccgag gttaccttga
     1861 ctacaaagac gatgacgaca agcaattgac aagtttgtac aaaaaagctg aacgagaaac
     1921 gtaaaatgat ataaatatca atatattaaa ttagattttg cataaaaaac agactacata
     1981 atactgtaaa acacaacata tccagtcact atggcggccg cattaggcac cccaggcttt
     2041 acactttatg cttccggctc gtataatgtg tggattttga gttaggatcc gtcgagattt
     2101 tcaggagcta aggaagctaa aatggagaaa aaaatcactg gatataccac cgttgatata
     2161 tcccaatggc atcgtaaaga acattttgag gcatttcagt cagttgctca atgtacctat
     2221 aaccagaccg ttcagctgga tattacggcc tttttaaaga ccgtaaagaa aaataagcac
     2281 aagttttatc cggcctttat tcacattctt gcccgcctga tgaatgctca tccggaattc
     2341 cgtatggcaa tgaaagacgg tgagctggtg atatgggata gtgttcaccc ttgttacacc
     2401 gttttccatg agcaaactga aacgttttca tcgctctgga gtgaatacca cgacgatttc
     2461 cggcagtttc tacacatata ttcgcaagat gtggcgtgtt acggtgaaaa cctggcctat
     2521 ttccctaaag ggtttattga gaatatgttt ttcgtctcag ccaatccctg ggtgagtttc
     2581 accagttttg atttaaacgt ggccaatatg gacaacttct tcgcccccgt tttcaccatg
     2641 ggcaaatatt atacgcaagg cgacaaggtg ctgatgccgc tggcgattca ggttcatcat
     2701 gccgtttgtg atggcttcca tgtcggcaga atgcttaatg aattacaaca gtactgcgat
     2761 gagtggcagg gcggggcgta aagatctgga tccggcttac taaaagccag ataacagtat
     2821 gcgtatttgc gcgctgattt ttgcggtata agaatatata ctgatatgta tacccgaagt
     2881 atgtcaaaaa gaggtatgct atgaagcagc gtattacagt gacagttgac agcgacagct
     2941 atcagttgct caaggcatat atgatgtcaa tatctccggt ctggtaagca caaccatgca
     3001 gaatgaagcc cgtcgtctgc gtgccgaacg ctggaaagcg gaaaatcagg aagggatggc
     3061 tgaggtcgcc cggtttattg aaatgaacgg ctcttttgct gacgagaaca ggggctggtg
     3121 aaatgcagtt taaggtttac acctataaaa gagagagccg ttatcgtctg tttgtggatg
     3181 tacagagtga tattattgac acgcccgggc gacggatggt gatccccctg gccagtgcac
     3241 gtctgctgtc agataaagtc tcccgtgaac tttacccggt ggtgcatatc ggggatgaaa
     3301 gctggcgcat gatgaccacc gatatggcca gtgtgccggt ctccgttatc ggggaagaag
     3361 tggctgatct cagccaccgc gaaaatgaca tcaaaaacgc cattaacctg atgttctggg
     3421 gaatataaat gtcaggctcc cttatacaca gccagtctgc aggtcgacca tagtgactgg
     3481 atatgttgtg ttttacagta ttatgtagtc tgttttttat gcaaaatcta atttaatata
     3541 ttgatattta tatcatttta cgtttctcgt tcagctttct tgtacaaagt ggtttgatct
     3601 agtcgaccaa ttccggttat tttccaccat attgccgtct tttggcaatg tgagggcccg
     3661 gaaacctggc cctgtcttct tgacgagcat tcctaggggt ctttcccctc tcgccaaagg
     3721 aatgcaaggt ctgttgaatg tcgtgaagga agcagttcct ctggaagctt cttgaagaca
     3781 aacaacgtct gtagcgaccc tttgcaggca gcggaacccc ccacctggcg acaggtgcct
     3841 ctgcggccaa aagccacgtg tataagatac acctgcaaag gcggcacaac cccagtgcca
     3901 cgttgtgagt tggatagttg tggaaagagt caaatggctc tcctcaagcg tattcaacaa
     3961 ggggctgaag gatgcccaga aggtacccca ttgtatggga tctgatctgg ggcctcggtg
     4021 cacatgcttt acatgtgttt agtcgaggtt aaaaaacgtc taggcccccc gaaccacggg
     4081 gacgtggttt tcctttgaaa aacacgatga taataccatg attgaacaag atggattgca
     4141 cgcaggttct ccggccgctt gggtggagag gctattcggc tatgactggg cacaacagac
     4201 aatcggctgc tctgatgccg ccgtgttccg gctgtcagcg caggggcgcc cggttctttt
     4261 tgtcaagacc gacctgtccg gtgccctgaa tgaactgcag gacgaggcag cgcggctatc
     4321 gtggctggcc acgacgggcg ttccttgcgc agctgtgctc gacgttgtca ctgaagcggg
     4381 aagggactgg ctgctattgg gcgaagtgcc ggggcaggat ctcctgtcat ctcaccttgc
     4441 tcctgccgag aaagtatcca tcatggctga tgcaatgcgg cggctgcata cgcttgatcc
     4501 ggctacctgc ccattcgacc accaagcgaa acatcgcatc gagcgagcac gtactcggat
     4561 ggaagccggt cttgtcgatc aggatgatct ggacgaagag catcaggggc tcgcgccagc
     4621 cgaactgttc gccaggctca aggcgcgcat gcccgacggc gaggatctcg tcgtgaccca
     4681 tggcgatgcc tgcttgccga atatcatggt ggaaaatggc cgcttttctg gattcatcga
     4741 ctgtggccgg ctgggtgtgg cggaccgcta tcaggacata gcgttggcta cccgtgatat
     4801 tgctgaagag cttggcggcg aatgggctga ccgcttcctc gtgctttacg gtatcgccgc
     4861 tcccgattcg cagcgcatcg ccttctatcg ccttcttgac gagttcttct gagcgggact
     4921 ctggggttcg catcgataaa ataaaagatt ttatttagtc tccagaaaaa ggggggaatg
     4981 aaagacccca cctgtaggtt tggcaagcta gcttaagtaa cgccattttg caaggcatgg
     5041 aaaaatacat aactgagaat agagaagttc agatcaaggt caggaacaga tggaacagct
     5101 gaatatgggc caaacaggat atctgtggta agcagttcct gccccggctc agggccaaga
     5161 acagatggaa cagctgaata tgggccaaac aggatatctg tggtaagcag ttcctgcccc
     5221 ggctcagggc caagaacaga tggtccccag atgcggtcca gccctcagca gtttctagag
     5281 aaccatcaga tgtttccagg gtgccccaag gacctgaaat gaccctgtgc cttatttgaa
     5341 ctaaccaatc agttcgcttc tcgcttctgt tcgcgcgctt ctgctccccg agctcaataa
     5401 aagagcccac aacccctcac tcggggcgcc agtcctccga ttgactgagt cgcccgggta
     5461 cccgtgtatc caataaaccc tcttgcagtt gcatccgact tgtggtctcg ctgttccttg
     5521 ggagggtctc ctctgagtga ttgactaccc gtcagcgggg gtctttcaca ggccagtggg
     5581 gccgcacttt tcggggaaat gtgcgcggaa cccctatttg tttatttttc taaatacatt
     5641 caaatatgta tccgctcatg agacaataac cctgataaat gcttcaataa tattgaaaaa
     5701 ggaagagtat gagtattcaa catttccgtg tcgcccttat tccctttttt gcggcatttt
     5761 gccttcctgt ttttgctcac ccagaaacgc tggtgaaagt aaaagatgct gaagatcagt
     5821 tgggtgcacg agtgggttac atcgaactgg atctcaacag cggtaagatc cttgagagtt
     5881 ttcgccccga agaacgtttt ccaatgatga gcacttttaa agttctgcta tgtggcgcgg
     5941 tattatcccg tattgacgcc gggcaagagc aactcggtcg ccgcatacac tattctcaga
     6001 atgacttggt tgagtactca ccagtcacag aaaagcatct tacggatggc atgacagtaa
     6061 gagaattatg cagtgctgcc ataaccatga gtgataacac tgcggccaac ttacttctga
     6121 caacgatcgg aggaccgaag gagctaaccg cttttttgca caacatgggg gatcatgtaa
     6181 ctcgccttga tcgttgggaa ccggagctga atgaagccat accaaacgac gagcgtgaca
     6241 ccacgatgcc tgtagcaatg gcaacaacgt tgcgcaaact attaactggc gaactactta
     6301 ctctagcttc ccggcaacaa ttaatagact ggatggaggc ggataaagtt gcaggaccac
     6361 ttctgcgctc ggcccttccg gctggctggt ttattgctga taaatctgga gccggtgagc
     6421 gtgggtctcg cggtatcatt gcagcactgg ggccagatgg taagccctcc cgtatcgtag
     6481 ttatctacac gacggggagt caggcaacta tggatgaacg aaatagacag atcgctgaga
     6541 taggtgcctc actgattaag cattggtaac tgtcagacca agtttactca tatatacttt
     6601 agattgattt gcggccgcga aaaggacaag cagcgaaaat tcacgccccc ttgggaggtg
     6661 gcggcatatg caaaggatag cactcccact ctactactgg gtatcatatg ctgactgtat
     6721 atgcatgagg atagcatatg ctacccggat acagattagg atagcatata ctacccagat
     6781 atagattagg atagcatatg ctacccagat atagattagg atagcctatg ctacccagat
     6841 ataaattagg atagcatata ctacccagat atagattagg atagcatatg ctacccagat
     6901 atagattagg atagcctatg ctacccagat atagattagg atagcatatg ctatccagat
     6961 atttgggtag tatatgctac ccatggcaac attagcccac cgtgctctca gcgacctcgt
     7021 gaatatgagg accaacaacc ctgtgcttgg cgctcaggcg caagtgtgtg taatttgtcc
     7081 tccagatcgc agcaatcgcg cccctatctt ggcccgccca cctacttatg caggtattcc
     7141 ccggggtgcc attagtggtt ttgtgggcaa gtggtttgac cgcagtggtt agcggggtta
     7201 caatcagcca agttattaca cccttatttt acagtccaaa accgcagggc ggcgtgtggg
     7261 ggctgacgcg tgcccccact ccacaatttc aaaaaaaaga gtggccactt gtctttgttt
     7321 atgggcccca ttggcgtgga gccccgttta attttcgggg gtgttagaga caaccagtgg
     7381 agtccgctgc tgtcggcgtc cactctcttt ccccttgtta caaatagagt gtaacaacat
     7441 ggttcacctg tcttggtccc tgcctgggac acatcttaat aaccccagta tcatattgca
     7501 ctaggattat gtgttgccca tagccataaa ttcgtgtgag atggacatcc agtctttacg
     7561 gcttgtcccc accccatgga tttctattgt taaagatatt cagaatgttt cattcctaca
     7621 ctagtattta ttgcccaagg ggtttgtgag ggttatattg gtgtcatagc acaatgccac
     7681 cactgaaccc cccgtccaaa ttttattctg ggggcgtcac ctgaaacctt gttttcgagc
     7741 acctcacata caccttactg ttcacaactc agcagttatt ctattagcta aacgaaggag
     7801 aatgaagaag caggcgaaga ttcaggagag ttcactgccc gctccttgat cttcagccac
     7861 tgcccttgtg actaaaatgg ttcactaccc tcgtggaatc ctgaccccat gtaaataaaa
     7921 ccgtgacagc tcatggggtg ggagatatcg ctgttcctta ggaccctttt actaacccta
     7981 attcgatagc atatgcttcc cgttgggtaa catatgctat tgaattaggg ttagtctgga
     8041 tagtatatac tactacccgg gaagcatatg ctacccgttt agggttaaca agggggcctt
     8101 ataaacacta ttgctaatgc cctcttgagg gtccgcttat cggtagctac acaggcccct
     8161 ctgattgacg ttggtgtagc ctcccgtagt cttcctgggc ccctgggagg tacatgtcgg
     8221 ccgcaaaagg atctaggtga agatcctttt tgataatctc atgaccaaaa tcccttaacg
     8281 tgagttttcg ttccactgag cgtcagaccc cgtagaaaag atcaaaggat cttcttgaga
     8341 tccttttttt ctgcgcgtaa tctgctgctt gcaaacaaaa aaaccaccgc taccagcggt
     8401 ggtttgtttg ccggatcaag agctaccaac tctttttccg aaggtaactg gcttcagcag
     8461 agcgcagata ccaaatactg ttcttctagt gtagccgtag ttaggccacc acttcaagaa
     8521 ctctgtagca ccgcctacat acctcgctct gctaatcctg ttaccagtgg ctgctgccag
     8581 tggcgataag tcgtgtctta ccgggttgga ctcaagacga tagttaccgg ataaggcgca
     8641 gcggtcgggc tgaacggggg gttcgtgcac acagcccagc ttggagcgaa cgacctacac
     8701 cgaactgaga tacctacagc gtgagctatg agaaagcgcc acgcttcccg aagggagaaa
     8761 ggcggacagg tatccggtaa gcggcagggt cggaacagga gagcgcacga gggagcttcc
     8821 agggggaaac gcctggtatc tttatagtcc tgtcgggttt cgccacctct gacttgagcg
     8881 tcgatttttg tgatgctcgt caggggggcg gagcctatgg aaaaacgcca gcaacgcggc
     8941 ctttttacgg ttcctggcct tttgctggcc ttttgctcac atgttctttc ctgcgttatc
     9001 ccctgattct gtggataacc gtattaccgc ctttgagtga gctgataccg ctcgccgcag
     9061 ccgaacgacc gagcgcagcg agtcagtgag cgaggaagcg gaagagcgcc caatacgcaa
     9121 accgcctctc cccgcgcgtt ggccgattca ttaatgcaac tatggttggc gcgttgtaaa
     9181 cgttaatatt ttgttaaaat tcgcgttaaa tttttgttaa atcagctcat tttttaacca
     9241 atagaccgaa atcggcaaaa tcccttataa atcaaaagaa tagcccgaga tagagttgag
     9301 tgttgttcca gtttggaaca agagtccact attaaagaac gtggactcca acgtcaaagg
     9361 nnnnnnnnnn nnnnnnnnnn nnnnnnnnnn nnnnnnnnnn nnnnnnnnnn nnnnnnnnnn
     9421 nnnnnnnnnn nnnnnnnnnn nnnnnnnnnn nnnnnnnnnn nnnnnnnnnn nnnnnnnnnn
     9481 nnnnnnnnnn nnnnnnnnnn ngnnnnnnnn nnnnnnnnnn nnnnnnnnnn nnnnnnnnnn
     9541 nnnnnnnnan nnnnnnnnnn nnnnnnnnnn nnnnnnnnnn nnnnnnnnnn nnnnnnnnnn
     9601 nnnnnnnnnn nnnnnnnnnn n
//
